Addgene plasmid #8890: FAS promoter luciferase
Depositing lab: Bruce Spiegelman. Depositing organization: Dana-Farber Cancer Institute. Publication: Nutritional and insulin regulation of fatty acid synthetase and leptin gene expression through ADD1/SREBP1. Kim JB, Sarraf P, Wright M, Yao KM, Mueller E, Solanes G, Lowell BB, Spiegelman BM. J Clin Invest. 1998 Jan 1. 101(1):1-9. 10.1172/JCI1411 PubMed 9421459.
Backbone
  Vector backbone: n/a
  Vector type: Mammalian Expression, Luciferase
Growth in bacteria
  Bacterial resistance: Ampicillin, 100 μg/mL
  Growth temperature: 37°C
  Growth strain: DH5alpha
  Copy number: High Copy
Gene/Insert
  Gene/Insert name: Fatty Acid Synthetase Promoter (alt name: FAS promoter)
  Species: R. norvegicus (rat); unknown - rat or mouse
  Insert size (bp): 245
  Entrez Gene: Fasn
  Tag / fusion protein: luciferase (C terminal on backbone)
  Cloning method: Restriction Enzyme; 5′ cloning site KpnI (not destroyed); 3′ cloning site HindIII (not destroyed)
  Sequencing primers: 5′ EBV-rev; 3′ LucNrev
Terms and licenses: Academic/Nonprofit Terms; Industry Terms: Not Available to Industry
Depositor comments: -220 to +25 fragment of the Fatty Acid Synthetase promoter with regard to the transcription start site.
How to cite: FAS promoter luciferase was a gift from Bruce Spiegelman (Addgene plasmid # 8890 ; http://n2t.net/addgene:8890 ; RRID:Addgene_8890)
