[The description below was written by a language model from this plasmid's Addgene catalogue record and pLannotate feature annotations shown in this document.]
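Description:
FAS promoter luciferase is a mammalian reporter plasmid of about 6.1 kb in which a short proximal fragment of the fatty acid synthetase (Fasn) promoter drives firefly luciferase. The insert is recorded as 245 bp, spanning -220 to +25 relative to the transcription start site, and was cloned between KpnI and HindIII sites that both remain intact. The species is listed as rat, although the record adds a note of uncertainty between rat and mouse. The backbone is not named. The feature table does not annotate the promoter fragment itself, but there is an unannotated gap immediately upstream of the Photinus pyralis luciferase coding sequence, which is where the insert would be expected to sit.

An SV40 poly(A) signal lies upstream of this promoter/reporter region, an arrangement commonly used to terminate read-through transcription from the vector and so lower background signal. Downstream of luciferase are the SV40 small t antigen intron and a second SV40 poly(A) signal, which provide splicing and 3′ end processing of the reporter transcript. The short large T and small t antigen "CDS" and NLS hits are fragments of these SV40 segments rather than expressed proteins. Propagation in E. coli relies on a high-copy ColE1/pUC-type origin and ampicillin resistance (AmpR). An f1 origin, T7 and SP6 promoters, and lac promoter/lacZα remnants are carried over from the cloning vector. No mammalian selection marker is annotated, so the plasmid suits transient transfection. According to the associated publication title, it was used to study nutritional and insulin regulation of fatty acid synthetase expression through the transcription factor ADD1/SREBP1, with luciferase activity as the readout of promoter activity.
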