Features (pLannotate 1.2.2; 20 found; start..end, strand, type, name):
    122..140     +  promoter       T7 promoter: promoter for bacteriophage T7 RNA polymerase
    216..299     +  CDS            large T antigen (fragment): large T antigen from SV40 (simian virus 40)
    322..456     +  polyA_signal   SV40 poly(A) signal: SV40 polyadenylation signal
    741..2390    +  CDS            LUCI_PHOPY: Experimental evidence at protein level: Swiss-Prot protein existence level 1. Produces green light with a wavelength of 562 nm. From Photinus pyralis (Common eastern firefly) (Lampyris pyralis).
   2448..2522    +  CDS            small t antigen (fragment): SV40 (simian virus 40) small t antigen
   2524..2589    +  intron         small t intron: SV40 (simian virus 40) small t antigen intron
   2719..2739    +  CDS            SV40 NLS: nuclear localization signal of SV40 (simian virus 40) large T antigen
   3058..3141    +  CDS            large T antigen (fragment): large T antigen from SV40 (simian virus 40)
   3164..3298    +  polyA_signal   SV40 poly(A) signal: SV40 polyadenylation signal
   3338..3356    -  promoter       SP6 promoter: promoter for bacteriophage SP6 RNA polymerase
   3398..3414    -  protein_bind   lac operator: The lac repressor binds to the lac operator to inhibit transcription in E. coli. This inhibition can be relieved by adding lactose or isopropyl-β-D-thiogalactopyranoside (IPTG). lac repressor encoded by lacI
   3422..3452    -  promoter       lac promoter: promoter for the E. coli lac operon
   3467..3488    -  protein_bind   CAP binding site: CAP binding activates transcription in the presence of cAMP. E. coli catabolite activator protein
   3501..3593    -  CDS            lacI (fragment): lac repressor; lacI; The lac repressor binds to the lac operator to inhibit transcription in E. coli. This inhibition can be relieved by adding lactose or isopropyl-β-D-thiogalactopyranoside (IPTG).
   3776..4364    -  rep_origin     ori: high-copy-number ColE1/pMB1/pBR322/pUC origin of replication
   4535..5395    -  CDS            AmpR: β-lactamase; bla; confers resistance to ampicillin, carbenicillin, and related antibiotics
   5396..5500    -  promoter       AmpR promoter: bla
   5527..5577    +  misc_feature   bom (fragment): basis of mobility region from pBR322
   5605..6033    -  rep_origin     f1 ori (sequence partly withheld): f1 bacteriophage origin of replication; arrow indicates direction of (+) strand synthesis
   6037..119     -  CDS            lacZα (fragment) (across the origin): LacZα fragment of β-galactosidase; lacZ fragment
>Addgene plasmid #8890 | FAS promoter luciferase | addgene full sequence | sequence record 169260 | Addgene NGS results
GGTGCGGGCCTCTTCGCTATTACGCCAGCTGGCGAAAGGGGGATGTGCTGCAAGGCGATTAAGTTGGGTA
ACGCCAGGGTTTTCCCAGTCACGACGTTGTAAAACGACGGCCAGTGAATTGTAATACGACTCACTATAGG
GCGAATTGGGCCCGACGTCGCATGCTCCTCTAGAGCTTGCAGATCTGCGACTCTAGAGGATCTGCGACTC
TAGAGGATCATAATCAGCCATACCACATTTGTAGAGGTTTTACTTGCTTTAAAAAACCTCCCACACCTCC
CCCTGAACCTGAAACATAAAATGAATGCAATTGTTGTTGTTAACTTGTTTATTGCAGCTTATAATGGTTA
CAAATAAAGCAATAGCATCACAAATTTCACAAATAAAGCATTTTTTTCACTGCATTCTAGTTGTGGTTTG
TCCAAACTCATCAATGTATCTTATCATGTCTGGATCCCCGGGTACCGGGGGCTGCGCGTTCCTTGTGCTC
CAGCGCGCGCCTGTGCAGGGTCCCGGCTGGGGGCGGCGCGCGCGGGCATCACCCCACCGACGGCGGCGCG
CCGGGTCCCGGGGCGCAGCCCCGACGCTCATTGGCCTGGGCGGCGCAGCCAAGCTGTCAGCCCATGTGGC
GTGGCCGCGCGGGGATGGCCGCGGTTTAAATAGCGCCGGCGCGGCCTAGAGGGAGCCAGAGAGACGGCAG
CAGCGTCCCGTAAGCTTGGCATTCCGGTACTGTTGGTAAAATGGAAGACGCCAAAAACATAAAGAAAGGC
CCGGCGCCATTCTATCCTCTAGAGGATGGAACCGCTGGAGAGCAACTGCATAAGGCTATGAAGAGATACG
CCCTGGTTCCTGGAACAATTGCTTTTACAGATGCACATATCGAGGTGAACATCACGTACGCGGAATACTT
CGAAATGTCCGTTCGGTTGGCAGAAGCTATGAAACGATATGGGCTGAATACAAATCACAGAATCGTCGTA
TGCAGTGAAAACTCTCTTCAATTCTTTATGCCGGTGTTGGGCGCGTTATTTATCGGAGTTGCAGTTGCGC
CCGCGAACGACATTTATAATGAACGTGAATTGCTCAACAGTATGAACATTTCGCAGCCTACCGTAGTGTT
TGTTTCCAAAAAGGGGTTGCAAAAAATTTTGAACGTGCAAAAAAAATTACCAATAATCCAGAAAATTATT
ATCATGGATTCTAAAACGGATTACCAGGGATTTCAGTCGATGTACACGTTCGTCACATCTCATCTACCTC
CCGGTTTTAATGAATACGATTTTGTACCAGAGTCCTTTGATCGTGACAAAACAATTGCACTGATAATGAA
TTCCTCTGGATCTACTGGGTTACCTAAGGGTGTGGCCCTTCCGCATAGAACTGCCTGCGTCAGATTCTCG
CATGCCAGAGATCCTATTTTTGGCAATCAAATCATTCCGGATACTGCGATTTTAAGTGTTGTTCCATTCC
ATCACGGTTTTGGAATGTTTACTACACTCGGATATTTGATATGTGGATTTCGAGTCGTCTTAATGTATAG
ATTTGAAGAAGAGCTGTTTTTACGATCCCTTCAGGATTACAAAATTCAAAGTGCGTTGCTAGTACCAACC
CTATTTTCATTCTTCGCCAAAAGCACTCTGATTGACAAATACGATTTATCTAATTTACACGAAATTGCTT
CTGGGGGCGCACCTCTTTCGAAAGAAGTCGGGGAAGCGGTTGCAAAACGCTTCCATCTTCCAGGGATACG
ACAAGGATATGGGCTCACTGAGACTACATCAGCTATTCTGATTACACCCGAGGGGGATGATAAACCGGGC
GCGGTCGGTAAAGTTGTTCCATTTTTTGAAGCGAAGGTTGTGGATCTGGATACCGGGAAAACGCTGGGCG
TTAATCAGAGAGGCGAATTATGTGTCAGAGGACCTATGATTATGTCCGGTTATGTAAACAATCCGGAAGC
GACCAACGCCTTGATTGACAAGGATGGATGGCTACATTCTGGAGACATAGCTTACTGGGACGAAGACGAA
CACTTCTTCATAGTTGACCGCTTGAAGTCTTTAATTAAATACAAAGGATATCAGGTGGCCCCCGCTGAAT
TGGAATCGATATTGTTACAACACCCCAACATCTTCGACGCGGGCGTGGCAGGTCTTCCCGACGATGACGC
CGGTGAACTTCCCGCCGCCGTTGTTGTTTTGGAGCACGGAAAGACGATGACGGAAAAAGAGATCGTGGAT
TACGTCGCCAGTCAAGTAACAACCGCGAAAAAGTTGCGCGGAGGAGTTGTGTTTGTGGACGAAGTACCGA
AAGGTCTTACCGGAAAACTCGACGCAAGAAAAATCAGAGAGATCCTCATAAAGGCCAAGAAGGGCGGAAA
GTCCAAATTGTAAAATGTAACTGTATTCAGCGATGACGAAATTCTTAGCTATTGTAATACTCTAGAGGAT
CTTTGTGAAGGAACCTTACTTCTGTGGTGTGACATAATTGGACAAACTACCTACAGAGATTTAAAGCTCT
AAGGTAAATATAAAATTTTTAAGTGTATAATGTGTTAAACTACTGATTCTAATTGTTTGTGTATTTTAGA
TTCCAACCTATGGAACTGATGAATGGGAGCAGTGGTGGAATGCCTTTAATGAGGAAAACCTGTTTTGCTC
AGAAGAAATGCCATCTAGTGATGATGAGGCTACTGCTGACTCTCAACATTCTACTCCTCCAAAAAAGAAG
AGAAAGGTAGAAGACCCCAAGGACTTTCCTTCAGAATTGCTAAGTTTTTTGAGTCATGCTGTGTTTAGTA
ATAGAACTCTTGCTTGCTTTGCTATTTACACCACAAAGGAAAAAGCTGCACTGCTATACAAGAAAATTAT
GGAAAAATATTCTGTAACCTTTATAAGTAGGCATAACAGTTATAATCATAACATACTGTTTTTTCTTACT
CCACACAGGCATAGAGTGTCTGCTATTAATAACTATGCTCAAAAATTGTGTACCTTTAGCTTTTTAATTT
GTAAAGGGGTTAATAAGGAATATTTGATGTATAGTGCCTTGACTAGAGATCATAATCAGCCATACCACAT
TTGTAGAGGTTTTACTTGCTTTAAAAAACCTCCCACACCTCCCCCTGAACCTGAAACATAAAATGAATGC
AATTGTTGTTGTTAACTTGTTTATTGCAGCTTATAATGGTTACAAATAAAGCAATAGCATCACAAATTTC
ACAAATAAAGCATTTTTTTCACTGCATTCTAGTTGTGGTTTGTCCAAACTCATCAATGTATCTTATCATG
TCTGGATCCGGAGAGCTCCCAACGCGTTGGATGCATAGCTTGAGTATTCTATAGTGTCACCTAAATAGCT
TGGCGTAATCATGGTCATAGCTGTTTCCTGTGTGAAATTGTTATCCGCTCACAATTCCACACAACATACG
AGCCGGAAGCATAAAGTGTAAAGCCTGGGGTGCCTAATGAGTGAGCTAACTCACATTAATTGCGTTGCGC
TCACTGCCCGCTTTCCAGTCGGGAAACCTGTCGTGCCAGCTGCATTAATGAATCGGCCAACGCGCGGGGA
GAGGCGGTTTGCGTATTGGGCGCTCTTCCGCTTCCTCGCTCACTGACTCGCTGCGCTCGGTCGTTCGGCT
GCGGCGAGCGGTATCAGCTCACTCAAAGGCGGTAATACGGTTATCCACAGAATCAGGGGATAACGCAGGA
AAGAACATGTGAGCAAAAGGCCAGCAAAAGGCCAGGAACCGTAAAAAGGCCGCGTTGCTGGCGTTTTTCC
ATAGGCTCCGCCCCCCTGACGAGCATCACAAAAATCGACGCTCAAGTCAGAGGTGGCGAAACCCGACAGG
ACTATAAAGATACCAGGCGTTTCCCCCTGGAAGCTCCCTCGTGCGCTCTCCTGTTCCGACCCTGCCGCTT
ACCGGATACCTGTCCGCCTTTCTCCCTTCGGGAAGCGTGGCGCTTTCTCATAGCTCACGCTGTAGGTATC
TCAGTTCGGTGTAGGTCGTTCGCTCCAAGCTGGGCTGTGTGCACGAACCCCCCGTTCAGCCCGACCGCTG
CGCCTTATCCGGTAACTATCGTCTTGAGTCCAACCCGGTAAGACACGACTTATCGCCACTGGCAGCAGCC
ACTGGTAACAGGATTAGCAGAGCGAGGTATGTAGGCGGTGCTACAGAGTTCTTGAAGTGGTGGCCTAACT
ACGGCTACACTAGAAGAACAGTATTTGGTATCTGCGCTCTGCTGAAGCCAGTTACCTTCGGAAAAAGAGT
TGGTAGCTCTTGATCCGGCAAACAAACCACCGCTGGTAGCGGTGGTTTTTTTGTTTGCAAGCAGCAGATT
ACGCGCAGAAAAAAAGGATCTCAAGAAGATCCTTTGATCTTTTCTACGGGGTCTGACGCTCAGTGGAACG
AAAACTCACGTTAAGGGATTTTGGTCATGAGATTATCAAAAAGGATCTTCACCTAGATCCTTTTAAATTA
AAAATGAAGTTTTAAATCAATCTAAAGTATATATGAGTAAACTTGGTCTGACAGTTACCAATGCTTAATC
AGTGAGGCACCTATCTCAGCGATCTGTCTATTTCGTTCATCCATAGTTGCCTGACTCCCCGTCGTGTAGA
TAACTACGATACGGGAGGGCTTACCATCTGGCCCCAGTGCTGCAATGATACCGCGAGACCCACGCTCACC
GGCTCCAGATTTATCAGCAATAAACCAGCCAGCCGGAAGGGCCGAGCGCAGAAGTGGTCCTGCAACTTTA
TCCGCCTCCATCCAGTCTATTAATTGTTGCCGGGAAGCTAGAGTAAGTAGTTCGCCAGTTAATAGTTTGC
GCAACGTTGTTGCCATTGCTACAGGCATCGTGGTGTCACGCTCGTCGTTTGGTATGGCTTCATTCAGCTC
CGGTTCCCAACGATCAAGGCGAGTTACATGATCCCCCATGTTGTGCAAAAAAGCGGTTAGCTCCTTCGGT
CCTCCGATCGTTGTCAGAAGTAAGTTGGCCGCAGTGTTATCACTCATGGTTATGGCAGCACTGCATAATT
CTCTTACTGTCATGCCATCCGTAAGATGCTTTTCTGTGACTGGTGAGTACTCAACCAAGTCATTCTGAGA
ATAGTGTATGCGGCGACCGAGTTGCTCTTGCCCGGCGTCAATACGGGATAATACCGCGCCACATAGCAGA
ACTTTAAAAGTGCTCATCATTGGAAAACGTTCTTCGGGGCGAAAACTCTCAAGGATCTTACCGCTGTTGA
GATCCAGTTCGATGTAACCCACTCGTGCACCCAACTGATCTTCAGCATCTTTTACTTTCACCAGCGTTTC
TGGGTGAGCAAAAACAGGAAGGCAAAATGCCGCAAAAAAGGGAATAAGGGCGACACGGAAATGTTGAATA
CTCATACTCTTCCTTTTTCAATATTATTGAAGCATTTATCAGGGTTATTGTCTCATGAGCGGATACATAT
TTGAATGTATTTAGAAAAATAAACAAATAGGGGTTCCGCGCACATTTCCCCGAAAAGTGCCACCTGATGC
GGTGTGAAATACCGCACAGATGCGTAAGGAGAAAATACCGCATCAGGAAATTGTAAGCGTTAATATTTTG
TTAAAATTCGCGTTAAATTTTTGTTAAATCAGCTCATTTTTTAACCAATAGGCCGAAATCGGCAAAATCC
CTTATAAATCAAAAGAATAGACCGAGATAGGGT
[37 nt withheld, positions 5704-5740]
AAAGAACGTGGACTCCAACGTCAAAGG
[49 nt withheld, positions 5768-5816]
T
[91 nt withheld, positions 5818-5908]
G
[124 nt withheld, positions 5910-6033]
CCATTCGCCATTCAGGCTGCGCAACTGTTGGGAAGGGCGATC
