>Addgene plasmid #8890 | FAS promoter luciferase | addgene partial sequence | sequence record 17469 | 8890 with LucNrev
GCGCCGGGCCTTTCTTTATGTTTTTGGCGTCTTCATTTTACCAACAGTACCGGAATGCCAAGCTTACGGG
ACGCTGCTGCCGTCTCTCTGGCTCCCTCTAGGCCGCGCCGGCGCTATTTAAACCGCGGCCATCCCCGCGC
GGCCACGCCACATGGGCTGACAGCTTGGCTGCGCCGCCCAGGCCAATGAGCGTCGGGGCTGCGCCCCGGG
ACCCGGCGCGCCGCCGTCGGTGGGGTGATGCCCGCGCGCGCCGCCCCCAGCCGGGACCCTGCACAGGCGC
GCGCTGGAGCACAAGGAACGCGCAGCCCCCGGTACCCGGGGATCCAGACATGATAAGATACATTGATGAG
TTTGGACAAACCACAACTAGAATGCAGTGAAAAAAATGCTTTATTTGTGAAATTTGTGATGCTATTGCTT
TATTTGTAACCATTATAAGCTGCAATAAACAAGTTAACAACAACAATTGCATTCATTTTATGTTTCAGGT
TCAGGGGGAGGTGTGGGAGGTTTTTTAAAGCAAGTAAAACCTCTACAAATGTGGTATGGCTGATTATGAT
CCTCTAGAGTCGCAGATCCTCTAGAGTCGCAGATCTGCAAGCTCTAGAGGAGCATGCGACGTCGGGCCCA
ATTCGCCCTATAGTGAGTCGTATTACAATTCACTGGCCGTCGTTTTACAACGTCGTGACTGGGAAAACCC
TGGCGTTACCCAACTTAATCGCCTTGCAGCACATCCCCCTTTCGCCAGCTGGCGTAATAGCGAAGAGGCC
CGCACCGATCGCCCTTCCCAACAGTTGCGCAGCCTGAATGGCGAATGGACGCGCCCTGTAGCGGCGCA
