>Addgene plasmid #8890 | FAS promoter luciferase | addgene partial sequence | sequence record 115503 | M13pUC-Fwd 5'-CCCAGTCACGACGTTGTAAAACG-3'
TGTAATACGACTCACTATAGGGCGAATTGGGCCCGACGTCGCATGCTCCTCTAGAGCTTGCAGATCTGCG
ACTCTAGAGGATCTGCGACTCTAGAGGATCATAATCAGCCATACCACATTTGTAGAGGTTTTACTTGCTT
TAAAAAACCTCCCACACCTCCCCCTGAACCTGAAACATAAAATGAATGCAATTGTTGTTGTTAACTTGTT
TATTGCAGCTTATAATGGTTACAAATAAAGCAATAGCATCACAAATTTCACAAATAAAGCATTTTTTTCA
CTGCATTCTAGTTGTGGTTTGTCCAAACTCATCAATGTATCTTATCATGTCTGGATCCCCGGGTACCGGG
GGCTGCGCGTTCCTTGTGCTCCAGCGCGCGCCTGTGCAGGGTCCCGGCTGGGGGCGGCGCGCGCGGGCAT
CACCCCACCGACGGCGGCGCGCCGGGTCCCGGGGCGCAGCCCCGACGCTCATTGGCCTGGGCGGCGCAGC
CAAGCTGTCAGCCCATGTGGCGTGGCCGCGCGGGGATGGCCGCGGTTTAAATAGCGCCGGCGCGGCCTAG
AGGGAGCCAGAGAGACGGCAGCAGCGTCCCGTAAGCTTGGCATTCCGGTACTGTTGGTAAAATGGAAGAC
GCCAAAAACATAAAGAAAGGCCCGGCGCCATTCTATCCTCTAGAGGATGGAACCGCTGGAGAGCAACTGC
ATAAGGCTATGAAGAGATACGCCCTGGTTCCTGGAACAATTGCTTTTACAGATGCACATATCGAGGTGAA
CATCACGTACGCGGAATACTTCGAAATGTCCGTTCGGTTGGCAGAAGCTATGAAACGATATGGGCTGAAT
ACAAATCACAGAATCGTCGTATGCAGTGAAAACTCTCTTCAATTCTTTATGCCGGTGTTGGGCGCGTTAT
TTATCGGAGTTGCAGTTGCGCCCGCGAACGACATTTATAATGAACGTGAATTGCTCAACAGTATGAACAT
TTCGCAGCCTACCGTAG
